Addgene plasmid #115459: pLKO.1-shMBNL1-3964
Purpose: Constitutive lentiviral expression
Depositing lab: William Hahn. Depositing organization: Dana-Farber Cancer Institute. Publication: An alternative splicing switch in FLNB promotes the mesenchymal cell state in human breast cancer. Li J, Choi PS, Chaffer CL, Labella K, Hwang JH, Giacomelli AO, Kim JW, Ilic N, Doench JG, Ly SH, Dai C, Hagel K, Hong AL, Gjoerup O, Goel S, Ge JY, Root DE, Zhao JJ, Brooks AN, Weinberg RA, Hahn WC. Elife. 2018 Jul 30;7. pii: 37184. doi: 10.7554/eLife.37184. 37184 PubMed 30059005.
Backbone
  Vector backbone: pLKO.1
  Backbone manufacturer: Broad Institute - Genetic Perturbation Platform
  Vector type: Mammalian Expression, Lentiviral, RNAi
  Selectable markers: Puromycin
Growth in bacteria
  Bacterial resistance: Ampicillin, 100 μg/mL
  Growth temperature: 37°C
  Growth strain: NEB Stable
  Copy number: High Copy
Gene/Insert
  Gene/Insert name: shMBNL1-3964
  gRNA/shRNA sequence: GCCAACCAGATACCCATAATA
  Species: H. sapiens (human)
  Entrez Gene: MBNL1 (a.k.a. EXP, MBNL)
  Cloning method: Unknown
  Sequencing primers: 5′ LKO.1 5'
Terms and licenses: Academic/Nonprofit Terms; Industry Terms: Not Available to Industry
How to cite: pLKO.1-shMBNL1-3964 was a gift from William Hahn (Addgene plasmid # 115459 ; http://n2t.net/addgene:115459 ; RRID:Addgene_115459)
