[The description below was written by a language model from this plasmid's Addgene catalogue record and pLannotate feature annotations shown in this document.]
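Description:
pLKO.1-shMBNL1-3964 is a lentiviral RNAi plasmid built on the pLKO.1 backbone from the Broad Institute's Genetic Perturbation Platform, carrying a short hairpin RNA directed against human MBNL1 (muscleblind-like splicing regulator 1). In bacteria it is maintained as a high-copy plasmid through a ColE1/pUC-type origin and selected with ampicillin via the β-lactamase gene. An f1 origin, an SV40 origin and remnants of a lac/lacZα cloning region with T3 and T7 promoters are also present as backbone carry-over.

The viral portion follows a third-generation, self-inactivating design. An RSV promoter fused to a truncated HIV-1 5' LTR drives production of the genomic RNA in packaging cells. This is followed by the Ψ packaging signal with a partial gag sequence, the Rev response element for Rev-dependent nuclear export, and a cPPT/CTS element that aids nuclear import of the provirus. The ΔU3 3' LTR inactivates LTR promoter activity after integration, and an SV40 polyadenylation signal lies downstream. Within the transfer cassette, the human U6 RNA polymerase III promoter is annotated at the very end of the linearised record. The hairpin itself is not annotated as a feature, but presumably sits just after U6, across the numbering origin and upstream of the cPPT. A separate human PGK promoter expresses puromycin N-acetyltransferase, allowing selection of transduced mammalian cells with puromycin.

The construct provides constitutive, stable knockdown of MBNL1 in human cells after lentiviral transduction. It was deposited with a study of alternative splicing regulation and the mesenchymal cell state in human breast cancer.
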