Features (pLannotate 1.2.2; 25 found; start..end, strand, type, name):
    105..222     +  misc_feature   cPPT/CTS: central polypurine tract and central termination sequence of HIV-1
    271..781     +  promoter       hPGK promoter: human phosphoglycerate kinase 1 promoter
    803..1402    +  CDS            PuroR: puromycin N-acetyltransferase; pac from Streptomyces alboniger; confers resistance to puromycin
   1445..1528    +  CDS            nef (fragment): NEF_HV1Z2 - Experimental evidence at protein level: Swiss-Prot protein existence level 1. Extracellular Nef protein targets CD4(+) T-lymphocytes for apoptosis by interacting with CXCR4 surface receptors. From Human immunodeficiency virus type 1 group M subtype D (isolate Z2/CDC-Z34) (HIV-1).
   1530..1763    +  LTR            3' LTR (ΔU3): self-inactivating 3' long terminal repeat (LTR) from HIV-1
   1835..1956    +  polyA_signal   SV40 poly(A) signal: SV40 polyadenylation signal
   1996..2131    +  rep_origin     SV40 ori: SV40 origin of replication
   2152..2170    -  promoter       T7 promoter: promoter for bacteriophage T7 RNA polymerase
   2178..2333    +  CDS            lacZα (fragment): LacZα fragment of β-galactosidase; lacZ fragment
   2338..2766    +  rep_origin     f1 ori (sequence partly withheld): f1 bacteriophage origin of replication; arrow indicates direction of (+) strand synthesis
   2819..2923    +  promoter       AmpR promoter: bla
   2924..3784    +  CDS            AmpR: β-lactamase; bla; confers resistance to ampicillin, carbenicillin, and related antibiotics
   3955..4543    +  rep_origin     ori: high-copy-number ColE1/pMB1/pBR322/pUC origin of replication
   4726..4818    +  CDS            lacI (fragment): lac repressor; lacI; The lac repressor binds to the lac operator to inhibit transcription in E. coli. This inhibition can be relieved by adding lactose or isopropyl-β-D-thiogalactopyranoside (IPTG).
   4831..4852    +  protein_bind   CAP binding site: CAP binding activates transcription in the presence of cAMP. E. coli catabolite activator protein
   4867..4897    +  promoter       lac promoter: promoter for the E. coli lac operon
   4905..4921    +  protein_bind   lac operator: The lac repressor binds to the lac operator to inhibit transcription in E. coli. This inhibition can be relieved by adding lactose or isopropyl-β-D-thiogalactopyranoside (IPTG). lac repressor encoded by lacI
   4966..4984    +  promoter       T3 promoter: promoter for bacteriophage T3 RNA polymerase
   5012..5238    +  promoter       RSV promoter: Rous sarcoma virus enhancer/promoter
   5239..5419    +  LTR            5' LTR (truncated): truncated 5' long terminal repeat (LTR) from HIV-1
   5466..5591    +  misc_feature   HIV-1 Ψ: packaging signal of human immunodeficiency virus type 1
   5575..5938    +  CDS            HIV-1 gag (fragment): gag protein from human immunodeficiency virus 1; gag
   6084..6317    +  misc_feature   RRE: The Rev response element (RRE) of HIV-1 allows for Rev-dependent mRNA export from the nucleus to the cytoplasm.
   6694..6794    +  CDS            Rev (fragment): human immunodeficiency virus 1 (HIV-1) Rev protein; rev; enhances nuclear export of unspliced and incompletely spliced viral mRNAs
   6844..7084    +  promoter       U6 promoter: RNA polymerase III promoter for human U6 snRNA
>Addgene plasmid #115459 | pLKO.1-shMBNL1-3964 | addgene full sequence | sequence record 222225 | Addgene NGS Result
GAAACACCGGGCCAACCAGATACCCATAATACTCGAGTATTATGGGTATCTGGTTGGCTTTTTGAATTCT
CGACCTCGAGACAAATGGCAGTATTCATCCACAATTTTAAAAGAAAAGGGGGGATTGGGGGGTACAGTGC
AGGGGAAAGAATAGTAGACATAATAGCAACAGACATACAAACTAAAGAATTACAAAAACAAATTACAAAA
ATTCAAAATTTTCGGGTTTATTACAGGGACAGCAGAGATCCACTTTGGCCGCGGCTCGAGGGGGTTGGGG
TTGCGCCTTTTCCAAGGCAGCCCTGGGTTTGCGCAGGGACGCGGCTGCTCTGGGCGTGGTTCCGGGAAAC
GCAGCGGCGCCGACCCTGGGTCTCGCACATTCTTCACGTCCGTTCGCAGCGTCACCCGGATCTTCGCCGC
TACCCTTGTGGGCCCCCCGGCGACGCTTCCTGCTCCGCCCCTAAGTCGGGAAGGTTCCTTGCGGTTCGCG
GCGTGCCGGACGTGACAAACGGAAGCCGCACGTCTCACTAGTACCCTCGCAGACGGACAGCGCCAGGGAG
CAATGGCAGCGCGCCGACCGCGATGGGCTGTGGCCAATAGCGGCTGCTCAGCAGGGCGCGCCGAGAGCAG
CGGCCGGGAAGGGGCGGTGCGGGAGGCGGGGTGTGGGGCGGTAGTGTGGGCCCTGTTCCTGCCCGCGCGG
TGTTCCGCATTCTGCAAGCCTCCGGAGCGCACGTCGGCAGTCGGCTCCCTCGTTGACCGAATCACCGACC
TCTCTCCCCAGGGGGATCCACCGGAGCTTACCATGACCGAGTACAAGCCCACGGTGCGCCTCGCCACCCG
CGACGACGTCCCCAGGGCCGTACGCACCCTCGCCGCCGCGTTCGCCGACTACCCCGCCACGCGCCACACC
GTCGATCCGGACCGCCACATCGAGCGGGTCACCGAGCTGCAAGAACTCTTCCTCACGCGCGTCGGGCTCG
ACATCGGCAAGGTGTGGGTCGCGGACGACGGCGCCGCGGTGGCGGTCTGGACCACGCCGGAGAGCGTCGA
AGCGGGGGCGGTGTTCGCCGAGATCGGCCCGCGCATGGCCGAGTTGAGCGGTTCCCGGCTGGCCGCGCAG
CAACAGATGGAAGGCCTCCTGGCGCCGCACCGGCCCAAGGAGCCCGCGTGGTTCCTGGCCACCGTCGGCG
TCTCGCCCGACCACCAGGGCAAGGGTCTGGGCAGCGCCGTCGTGCTCCCCGGAGTGGAGGCGGCCGAGCG
CGCCGGGGTGCCCGCCTTCCTGGAGACCTCCGCGCCCCGCAACCTCCCCTTCTACGAGCGGCTCGGCTTC
ACCGTCACCGCCGACGTCGAGGTGCCCGAAGGACCGCGCACCTGGTGCATGACCCGCAAGCCCGGTGCCT
GACGCCCGCCCCACGACCCGCAGCGCCCGACCGAAAGGAGCGCACGACCCCATGCATCGGTACCTTTAAG
ACCAATGACTTACAAGGCAGCTGTAGATCTTAGCCACTTTTTAAAAGAAAAGGGGGGACTGGAAGGGCTA
ATTCACTCCCAACGAAGACAAGATCTGCTTTTTGCTTGTACTGGGTCTCTCTGGTTAGACCAGATCTGAG
CCTGGGAGCTCTCTGGCTAACTAGGGAACCCACTGCTTAAGCCTCAATAAAGCTTGCCTTGAGTGCTTCA
AGTAGTGTGTGCCCGTCTGTTGTGTGACTCTGGTAACTAGAGATCCCTCAGACCCTTTTAGTCAGTGTGG
AAAATCTCTAGCAGTAGTAGTTCATGTCATCTTATTATTCAGTATTTATAACTTGCAAAGAAATGAATAT
CAGAGAGTGAGAGGAACTTGTTTATTGCAGCTTATAATGGTTACAAATAAAGCAATAGCATCACAAATTT
CACAAATAAAGCATTTTTTTCACTGCATTCTAGTTGTGGTTTGTCCAAACTCATCAATGTATCTTATCAT
GTCTGGCTCTAGCTATCCCGCCCCTAACTCCGCCCATCCCGCCCCTAACTCCGCCCAGTTCCGCCCATTC
TCCGCCCCATGGCTGACTAATTTTTTTTATTTATGCAGAGGCCGAGGCCGCCTCGGCCTCTGAGCTATTC
CAGAAGTAGTGAGGAGGCTTTTTTGGAGGCCTAGGGACGTACCCAATTCGCCCTATAGTGAGTCGTATTA
CGCGCGCTCACTGGCCGTCGTTTTACAACGTCGTGACTGGGAAAACCCTGGCGTTACCCAACTTAATCGC
CTTGCAGCACATCCCCCTTTCGCCAGCTGGCGTAATAGCGAAGAGGCCCGCACCGATCGCCCTTCCCAAC
AGTTGCGCAGCCTGAATGGCGAATGGG
[124 nt withheld, positions 2338-2461]
C
[91 nt withheld, positions 2463-2553]
A
[49 nt withheld, positions 2555-2603]
CCTTTGACGTTGGAGTCCACGTTCTTT
[37 nt withheld, positions 2631-2667]
ACCCTATCTCGGTCTATTCTTTTGATTTATAAGGGATTTTGCCGATTTCGGCCTATTGGTTAAAAAATGA
GCTGATTTAACAAAAATTTAACGCGAATTTTAACAAAATATTAACGCTTACAATTTAGGTGGCACTTTTC
GGGGAAATGTGCGCGGAACCCCTATTTGTTTATTTTTCTAAATACATTCAAATATGTATCCGCTCATGAG
ACAATAACCCTGATAAATGCTTCAATAATATTGAAAAAGGAAGAGTATGAGTATTCAACATTTCCGTGTC
GCCCTTATTCCCTTTTTTGCGGCATTTTGCCTTCCTGTTTTTGCTCACCCAGAAACGCTGGTGAAAGTAA
AAGATGCTGAAGATCAGTTGGGTGCACGAGTGGGTTACATCGAACTGGATCTCAACAGCGGTAAGATCCT
TGAGAGTTTTCGCCCCGAAGAACGTTTTCCAATGATGAGCACTTTTAAAGTTCTGCTATGTGGCGCGGTA
TTATCCCGTATTGACGCCGGGCAAGAGCAACTCGGTCGCCGCATACACTATTCTCAGAATGACTTGGTTG
AGTACTCACCAGTCACAGAAAAGCATCTTACGGATGGCATGACAGTAAGAGAATTATGCAGTGCTGCCAT
AACCATGAGTGATAACACTGCGGCCAACTTACTTCTGACAACGATCGGAGGACCGAAGGAGCTAACCGCT
TTTTTGCACAACATGGGGGATCATGTAACTCGCCTTGATCGTTGGGAACCGGAGCTGAATGAAGCCATAC
CAAACGACGAGCGTGACACCACGATGCCTGTAGCAATGGCAACAACGTTGCGCAAACTATTAACTGGCGA
ACTACTTACTCTAGCTTCCCGGCAACAATTAATAGACTGGATGGAGGCGGATAAAGTTGCAGGACCACTT
CTGCGCTCGGCCCTTCCGGCTGGCTGGTTTATTGCTGATAAATCTGGAGCCGGTGAGCGTGGGTCTCGCG
GTATCATTGCAGCACTGGGGCCAGATGGTAAGCCCTCCCGTATCGTAGTTATCTACACGACGGGGAGTCA
GGCAACTATGGATGAACGAAATAGACAGATCGCTGAGATAGGTGCCTCACTGATTAAGCATTGGTAACTG
TCAGACCAAGTTTACTCATATATACTTTAGATTGATTTAAAACTTCATTTTTAATTTAAAAGGATCTAGG
TGAAGATCCTTTTTGATAATCTCATGACCAAAATCCCTTAACGTGAGTTTTCGTTCCACTGAGCGTCAGA
CCCCGTAGAAAAGATCAAAGGATCTTCTTGAGATCCTTTTTTTCTGCGCGTAATCTGCTGCTTGCAAACA
AAAAAACCACCGCTACCAGCGGTGGTTTGTTTGCCGGATCAAGAGCTACCAACTCTTTTTCCGAAGGTAA
CTGGCTTCAGCAGAGCGCAGATACCAAATACTGTTCTTCTAGTGTAGCCGTAGTTAGGCCACCACTTCAA
GAACTCTGTAGCACCGCCTACATACCTCGCTCTGCTAATCCTGTTACCAGTGGCTGCTGCCAGTGGCGAT
AAGTCGTGTCTTACCGGGTTGGACTCAAGACGATAGTTACCGGATAAGGCGCAGCGGTCGGGCTGAACGG
GGGGTTCGTGCACACAGCCCAGCTTGGAGCGAACGACCTACACCGAACTGAGATACCTACAGCGTGAGCT
ATGAGAAAGCGCCACGCTTCCCGAAGGGAGAAAGGCGGACAGGTATCCGGTAAGCGGCAGGGTCGGAACA
GGAGAGCGCACGAGGGAGCTTCCAGGGGGAAACGCCTGGTATCTTTATAGTCCTGTCGGGTTTCGCCACC
TCTGACTTGAGCGTCGATTTTTGTGATGCTCGTCAGGGGGGCGGAGCCTATGGAAAAACGCCAGCAACGC
GGCCTTTTTACGGTTCCTGGCCTTTTGCTGGCCTTTTGCTCACATGTTCTTTCCTGCGTTATCCCCTGAT
TCTGTGGATAACCGTATTACCGCCTTTGAGTGAGCTGATACCGCTCGCCGCAGCCGAACGACCGAGCGCA
GCGAGTCAGTGAGCGAGGAAGCGGAAGAGCGCCCAATACGCAAACCGCCTCTCCCCGCGCGTTGGCCGAT
TCATTAATGCAGCTGGCACGACAGGTTTCCCGACTGGAAAGCGGGCAGTGAGCGCAACGCAATTAATGTG
AGTTAGCTCACTCATTAGGCACCCCAGGCTTTACACTTTATGCTTCCGGCTCGTATGTTGTGTGGAATTG
TGAGCGGATAACAATTTCACACAGGAAACAGCTATGACCATGATTACGCCAAGCGCGCAATTAACCCTCA
CTAAAGGGAACAAAAGCTGGAGCTGCAAGCTTAATGTAGTCTTATGCAATACTCTTGTAGTCTTGCAACA
TGGTAACGATGAGTTAGCAACATGCCTTACAAGGAGAGAAAAAGCACCGTGCATGCCGATTGGTGGAAGT
AAGGTGGTACGATCGTGCCTTATTAGGAAGGCAACAGACGGGTCTGACATGGATTGGACGAACCACTGAA
TTGCCGCATTGCAGAGATATTGTATTTAAGTGCCTAGCTCGATACATAAACGGGTCTCTCTGGTTAGACC
AGATCTGAGCCTGGGAGCTCTCTGGCTAACTAGGGAACCCACTGCTTAAGCCTCAATAAAGCTTGCCTTG
AGTGCTTCAAGTAGTGTGTGCCCGTCTGTTGTGTGACTCTGGTAACTAGAGATCCCTCAGACCCTTTTAG
TCAGTGTGGAAAATCTCTAGCAGTGGCGCCCGAACAGGGACTTGAAAGCGAAAGGGAAACCAGAGGAGCT
CTCTCGACGCAGGACTCGGCTTGCTGAAGCGCGCACGGCAAGAGGCGAGGGGCGGCGACTGGTGAGTACG
CCAAAAATTTTGACTAGCGGAGGCTAGAAGGAGAGAGATGGGTGCGAGAGCGTCAGTATTAAGCGGGGGA
GAATTAGATCGCGATGGGAAAAAATTCGGTTAAGGCCAGGGGGAAAGAAAAAATATAAATTAAAACATAT
AGTATGGGCAAGCAGGGAGCTAGAACGATTCGCAGTTAATCCTGGCCTGTTAGAAACATCAGAAGGCTGT
AGACAAATACTGGGACAGCTACAACCATCCCTTCAGACAGGATCAGAAGAACTTAGATCATTATATAATA
CAGTAGCAACCCTCTATTGTGTGCATCAAAGGATAGAGATAAAAGACACCAAGGAAGCTTTAGACAAGAT
AGAGGAAGAGCAAAACAAAAGTAAGACCACCGCACAGCAAGCGGCCGCTGATCTTCAGACCTGGAGGAGG
AGATATGAGGGACAATTGGAGAAGTGAATTATATAAATATAAAGTAGTAAAAATTGAACCATTAGGAGTA
GCACCCACCAAGGCAAAGAGAAGAGTGGTGCAGAGAGAAAAAAGAGCAGTGGGAATAGGAGCTTTGTTCC
TTGGGTTCTTGGGAGCAGCAGGAAGCACTATGGGCGCAGCGTCAATGACGCTGACGGTACAGGCCAGACA
ATTATTGTCTGGTATAGTGCAGCAGCAGAACAATTTGCTGAGGGCTATTGAGGCGCAACAGCATCTGTTG
CAACTCACAGTCTGGGGCATCAAGCAGCTCCAGGCAAGAATCCTGGCTGTGGAAAGATACCTAAAGGATC
AACAGCTCCTGGGGATTTGGGGTTGCTCTGGAAAACTCATTTGCACCACTGCTGTGCCTTGGAATGCTAG
TTGGAGTAATAAATCTCTGGAACAGATTTGGAATCACACGACCTGGATGGAGTGGGACAGAGAAATTAAC
AATTACACAAGCTTAATACACTCCTTAATTGAAGAATCGCAAAACCAGCAAGAAAAGAATGAACAAGAAT
TATTGGAATTAGATAAATGGGCAAGTTTGTGGAATTGGTTTAACATAACAAATTGGCTGTGGTATATAAA
ATTATTCATAATGATAGTAGGAGGCTTGGTAGGTTTAAGAATAGTTTTTGCTGTACTTTCTATAGTGAAT
AGAGTTAGGCAGGGATATTCACCATTATCGTTTCAGACCCACCTCCCAACCCCGAGGGGACCCGACAGGC
CCGAAGGAATAGAAGAAGAAGGTGGAGAGAGAGACAGAGACAGATCCATTCGATTAGTGAACGGATCTCG
ACGGTATCGATCACGAGACTAGCCTCGAGCGGCCGCCCCCTTCACCGAGGGCCTATTTCCCATGATTCCT
TCATATTTGCATATACGATACAAGGCTGTTAGAGAGATAATTGGAATTAATTTGACTGTAAACACAAAGA
TATTAGTACAAAATACGTGACGTAGAAAGTAATAATTTCTTGGGTAGTTTGCAGTTTTAAAATTATGTTT
TAAAATGGACTATCATATGCTTACCGTAACTTGAAAGTATTTCGATTTCTTGGCTTTATATATCTTGTGG
AAAGGAC
