>Addgene plasmid #115459 | pLKO.1-shMBNL1-3964 | depositor partial sequence | sequence record 217542 | LKO.1 5' sequence
TATATATCTTGTGGAAAGGACGAAACACCGGGCCAACCAGATACCCATAATACTCGAGTATTATGGGTAT
CTGGTTGGCTTTTTGAATTCTCGACCTCGAGACAAATGGCAGTATTCATCCACAATTTTAAAAGAAAAGG
GGGGATTGGGGGGTACAGTGCAGGGGAAAGAATAGTAGACATAATAGCAACAGACATACAAACTAAAGAA
TTACAAAAACAAATTACAAAAATTCAAAATTTTCGGGTTTATTACAGGGACAGCAGAGATCCACTTTGGC
CGCGGCTCGAGGGGGTTGGGGTTGCGCCTTTTCCAAGGCAGCCCTGGGTTTGCGCAGGGACGCGGCTGCT
CTGGGCGTGGTTCCGGGAAACGCAGCGGCGCCGACCCTGGGTCTCGCACATTCTTCACGTCCGTTCGCAG
CGTCACCCGGATCTTCGCCGCTACCCTTGTGGGCCCCCCGGCGACGCTTCCTGCTCCGCCCCTAAGTCGG
GAAGGTTCCTTGCGGTTCGCGGCGTGCCGGACGTGACAAACGGAAGCCGCACGTCTCACTAGTACCCTCG
CAGACGGACAGCGCCAGGGAGCAATGGCAGCGCGCCGACCGCGATGGGCTGTGGCCAATAGCGGCTGCTC
AGCAGGGCGCGCCGAGAGCAGCGGCC
